>Addgene plasmid #170490 | SPELL-TEV Component 2 | addgene full sequence | sequence record 346555 | Addgene NGS Result
ATCAAATCCCAAGATGTGTATAAACGCGCCGGTATGTACAGGAAGAGGTTTATACTAAACTGTTACATTG
CAAACGTGGTTTCGTGTGCCAAGTGTGAAAACCGATGTTTAATCAAGGCTCTGACGCATTTCTACAACCA
CGACTCCAAGTGTGTGGGTGAAGTCATGCATCTTTTAATCAAATCCCAAGATGTGTATAAACCACCAAAC
TGCCAAAAAATGAAAACTGTCGACAAGCTCTGTCCGTTTGCTGGCAACTGCAAGGGTCTCAATCCTATTT
GTAATTATTGAATAATAAAACAATTATAAATGTCAAATTTGTTTTTTATTAACGATACAAACCAAACGCA
ACAAGAACATTTGTAGTATTATCTATAATTGAAAACGCGTAGTTATAATCGCTGAGGTAATATTTAAAAT
CATTTTCAAATGATTCACAGTTAATTTGCGACAATATAATTTTATTTTCACATAAACTAGACGCCTTGTC
GTCTTCTTCTTCGTATTCCTTCTCTTTTTCATTTTTCTCTTCATAAAAATTAACATAGTTATTATCGTAT
CCATATATGTATCTATCGTATAGAGTAAATTTTTTGTTGTCATAAATATATATGTCTTTTTTAATGGGGT
GTATAGTACCGCTGCGCATAGTTTTTCTGTAATTTACAACAGTGCTATTTTCTGGTAGTTCTTCGGAGTG
TGTTGCTTTAATTATTAAATTTATATAATCAATGAATTTGGGATCGTCGGTTTTGTACAATATGTTGCCG
GCATAGTACGCAGCTTCTTCTAGTTCAATTACACCATTTTTTAGCAGCACCGGATTAACATAACTTTCCA
AAATGTTGTACGAACCGTTAAACAAAAACAGTTCACCTCCCTTTTCTATACTATTGTCTGCGAGCAGTTG
TTTGTTGTTAAAAATAACAGCCATTGTAATGAGACGCACAAACTAATATCACAAACTGGAAATGTCTATC
AATATATAGTTGCTGATGGCCGGCCTATTAATAGTAATCAATTACGGGGTCATTAGTTCATAGCCCATAT
ATGGAGTTCCGCGTTACATAACTTACGGTAAATGGCCCGCCTGGCTGACCGCCCAACGACCCCCGCCCAT
TGACGTCAATAATGACGTATGTTCCCATAGTAACGCCAATAGGGACTTTCCATTGACGTCAATGGGTGGA
GTATTTACGGTAAACTGCCCACTTGGCAGTACATCAAGTGTATCATATGCCAAGTCCGCCCCCTATTGAC
GTCAATGACGGTAAATGGCCCGCCTGGCATTATGCCCAGTACATGACCTTACGGGACTTTCCTACTTGGC
AGTACATCTACGTATTAGTCATCGCTATTACCATGCTGATGCGGTTTTGGCAGTACACCAATGGGCGTGG
ATAGCGGTTTGACTCACGGGGATTTCCAAGTCTCCACCCCATTGACGTCAATGGGAGTTTGTTTTGGCAC
CAAAATCAACGGGACTTTCCAAAATGTCGTAATAACCCCGCCCCGTTGACGCAAATGGGCGGTAGGCGTG
TACGGTGGGAGGTCTATATAAGCAGACGTCGTTTAGTGAACCGTCAGATCACTAGATGCTTTATTGCGGT
AGTTTATCACAGTTAAATTGCTAACGCCAGTCTCGAACTTAACGTGCAGAAGTTGGTCGTGAGGCACTGG
GCAGGTAAGTATCGGGCCCTTTGTGCGGGGGGAGCGGCTCGGGGCTGTCCGCGGGGGGACGGCTGCCTTC
GGGGGGGACGGGGCAGGGCGGGGTTCGGCTTCTGGCGTGTGACCGGCGGCTCTAGAGCCTCTGCTAACCA
TGTTCATGCCTTCTTCTTTTTCCTACAGCTCCTGGGCAACGTGCTGGTTATTGTGCTGTCTCATCATTTT
GGCAAAGAATTGGATCGGACCGAAATTAATACGACTCACTATAGGGGAATTGTGAGCGGATAACAATTCC
CCGGAGTTAATCCGGGACCTTTAATTCAACCCAACACAATATATTATAGTTAAATAAGAATTATTATCAA
ATCATTTGTATATTAATTAAAATACTATACTGTAAATTACATTTTATTTACAATCAAAGGAGATATACCA
TGGAGCAGAAGCTGATCTCCGAGGAGGACCTGGGATCTGGATCCGAATTCATGGCTTCTAGAATCCTCTG
GCATGAGATGTGGCATGAAGGCCTGGAAGAGGCATCTCGTTTGTACTTTGGGGAAAGGAACGTGAAAGGC
ATGTTTGAGGTGCTGGAGCCCTTGCATGCTATGATGGAACGGGGCCCCCAGACTCTGAAGGAAACATCCT
TTAATCAGGCCTATGGTCGAGATTTAATGGAGGCCCAAGAGTGGTGCAGGAAGTACATGAAATCAGGGAA
TGTCAAGGACCTCCTCCAAGCCTGGGACCTCTATTATCATGTGTTCCGACGAATCTCAGGTGGATCAGGT
GGCGCGGCCGCGGGAATGTCTAGCATGGTGTCAGACACTAGTTGCACATTCCCTTCATCTGATGGTATAT
TCTGGAAGCATTGGATTCAAACCAAGGATGGGCAGTGTGGCAGTCCATTAGTATCAACTAGAGATGGGTT
CATTGTTGGTATACACTCAGCATCGAATTTCACCAACACAAACAATTATTTCACAAGCGTGCCGAAAAAC
TTCATGGAATTGTTGACAAATCAGGAGGCGCAGCAGTGGGTTAGTGGTTGGCGATTAAACGCTGACTCAG
TATTGTGGGGGGGCCATAAAGTTTTCATGGTGAAACCTGAAGAACCTTTTCAGCCAGTTAAGGAAGCGAC
TCAACTCATGAATTGACTCGAGCACCACCATCACCATCACCATCACTAAGTGATTAACCTCAGGTGCAGG
CTGCCTATCAGAAGGTGGTGGCTGGTGTGGCCAATGCCCTGGCTCACAAATACCACTGAGATCGATCTTT
TTCCCTCTGCCAAAAATTATGGGGACATCATGAAGCCCCTTGAGCATCTGACTTCTGGCTAATAAAGGAA
ATTTATTTTCATTGCAATAGTGTGTTGGAATTTTTTGTGTCTCTCACTCGGAAGGACATATGGGAGGGCA
AATCATTTAAAACATCAGAATGAGTATTTGGTTTAGAGTTTGGCAACATATGCCCATATGTAACTAGCAT
AACCCCTTGGGGCCTCTAAACGGGTCTTGAGGGGTTTTTTGCTGAAAGCATGCGGAGGAAATTCTCCTTG
AAGTTTCCCTGGTGTTCAAAGTAAAGGAGTTTGCACCAGACGCACCTCTGTTCACTGGTCCGGCGTATTA
AAACACGATACATTGTTATTAGTACATTTATTAAGCGCTAGATTCTGTGCGTTGTTGATTTACAGACAAT
TGTTGTACGTATTTTAATAATTCATTAAATTTATAATCTTTAGGGTGGTATGTTAGAGCGAAAATCAAAT
GATTTTCAGCGTCTTTATATCTGAATTTAAATATTAAATCCTCAATAGATTTGTAAAATAGGTTTCGATT
AGTTTCAAACAAGGGTTGTTTTTCCGAACCGATGGCTGGACTATCTAATGGATTTTCGCTCAACGCCACA
AAACTTGCCAAATCTTGTAGCAGCAATCTAGCTTTGTCGATATTCGTTTGTGTTTTGTTTTGTAATAAAG
GTTCGACGTCGTTCAAAATATTATGCGCTTTTGTATTTCTTTCATCACTGTCGTTAGTGTACAATTGACT
CGACGTAAACACGTTAAATAGAGCTTGGACATATTTAACATCGGGCGTGTTAGCTTTATTAGGCCGATTA
TCGTCGTCGTCCCAACCCTCGTCGTTAGAAGTTGCTTCCGAAGACGATTTTGCCATAGCCACACGACGCC
TATTAATTGTGTCGGCTAACACGTCCGCGATCAAATTTGTAGTTGAGCTTTTTGGAATTGCGATCGCATA
ACTTCGTATAGCATACATTATACGAAGTTATAAGCTCGGAACGCTGCGCTCGGTCGTTCGGCTGCGGCGA
GCGGTATCAGCTCACTCAAAGGCGGTAATACGGTTATCCACAGAATCAGGGGATAACGCAGGAAAGAACA
TGTGAGCAAAAGGCCAGCAAAAGGCCAGGAACCGTAAAAAGGCCGCGTTGCTGGCGTTTTTCCATAGGCT
CCGCCCCCTGACGAGCATCACAAAAATCGACGCTCAAGTCAGAGGTGGCGAAACCCGACAGGACTATAAA
GATACCAGGCGTTTCCCCCTGGAAGCTCCCTCGTGCGCTCTCCTGTTCCGACCCTGCCGCTTACCGGATA
CCTGTCCGCCTTTCTCCCTTCGGGAAGCGTGGCGCTTTCTCATAGCTCACGCTGTAGGTATCTCAGTTCG
GTGTAGGTCGTTCGCTCCAAGCTGGGCTGTGTGCACGAACCCCCCGTTCAGCCCGACCGCTGCGCCTTAT
CCGGTAACTATCGTCTTGAGTCCAACCCGGTAAGACACGACTTATCGCCACTGGCAGCAGCCACTGGTAA
CAGGATTAGCAGAGCGAGGTATGTAGGCGGTGCTACAGAGTTCTTGAAGTGGTGGCCTAACTACGGCTAC
ACTAGAAGAACAGTATTTGGTATCTGCGCTCTGCTGAAGCCAGTTACCTTCGGAAAAAGAGTTGGTAGCT
CTTGATCCGGCAAACAAACCACCGCTGGTAGCGGTGGTTTTTTTGTTTGCAAGCAGCAGATTACGCGCAG
AAAAAAAGGATCTCAAGAAGATCCTTTGTTACCAATGCTTAATCAGTGAGGCACCTATCTCAGCGATCTG
TCTATTTCGTTCATCCATAGTTGCCTGACTCCCCGTCGTGTAGATAACTACGATACGGGAGGGCTTACCA
TCTGGCCCCAGTGCTGCAATGATACCGCGAGACCCACGCTCACCGGCTCCAGATTTATCAGCAATAAACC
AGCCAGCCGGAAGGGCCGAGCGCAGAAGTGGTCCTGCAACTTTATCCGCCTCCATCCAGTCTATTAATTG
TTGCCGGGAAGCTAGAGTAAGTAGTTCGCCAGTTAATAGTTTGCGCAACGTTGTTGCCATTGCTACAGGC
ATCGTGGTGTCACGCTCGTCGTTTGGTATGGCTTCATTCAGCTCCGGTTCCCAACGATCAAGGCGAGTTA
CATGATCCCCCATGTTGTGCAAAAAAGCGGTTAGCTCCTTCGGTCCTCCGATCGTTGTCAGAAGTAAGTT
GGCCGCAGTGTTATCACTCATGGTTATGGCAGCACTGCATAATTCTCTTACTGTCATGCCATCCGTAAGA
TGCTTTTCTGTGACTGGTGAGTACTCAACCAAGTCATTCTGAGAATAGTGTATGCGGCGACCGAGTTGCT
CTTGCCCGGCGTCAATACGGGATAATACCGCGCCACATAGCAGAACTTTAAAAGTGCTCATCATTGGAAA
ACGTTCTTCGGGGCGAAAACTCTCAAGGATCTTACCGCTGTTGAGATCCAGTTCGATGTAACCCACTCGT
GCACCCAACTGATCTTCAGCATCTTTTACTTTCACCAGCGTTTCTGGGTGAGCAAAAACAGGAAGGCAAA
ATGCCGCAAAAAAGGGAATAAGGGCGACACGGAAATGTTGAATACTCATACTCTTCCTTTTTCAATATTA
TTGAAGCATTTATCAGGGTTATTGTCTCATGTCCGTGCGTTTCCTGCATCTTTTA
Features (pLannotate 1.2.2; 19 found; start..end, strand, type, name):
    167..994     +  misc_recomb    baculovirus recombination region (lef2/ORF603): contains ORF603 and part of lef2
   1006..1365    +  enhancer       CMV enhancer (fragment): human cytomegalovirus immediate early enhancer
   1367..1566    +  promoter       CMV promoter: human cytomegalovirus (CMV) immediate early promoter
   1718..1848    +  intron         chimeric intron (fragment): chimera between introns from chicken β-actin and rabbit β-globin
   1917..1935    +  promoter       T7 promoter: promoter for bacteriophage T7 RNA polymerase
   1936..1960    +  protein_bind   lac operator: The lac repressor binds to the lac operator to inhibit transcription in E. coli. This inhibition can be relieved by adding lactose or isopropyl-β-D-thiogalactopyranoside (IPTG). lac repressor encoded by lacI
   1976..2085    +  promoter       p10 promoter: baculovirus promoter for expression in insect cells
   2163..2438    +  CDS            FRB*: T2098L mutant of FKBP-rapamycin binding domain of human FRAP binds synthetic ligands such as AP21967
   2466..2813    +  CDS            TEV protease (fragment): tobacco etch virus protease (Kapust et al., 2001)
   2826..2843    +  CDS            6xHis: 6xHis affinity tag
   2858..2926    +  CDS            HBB (fragment): HBB_PONPY - Experimental evidence at transcript level: Swiss-Prot protein existence level 2. Involved in oxygen transport from the lung to the various peripheral tissues. From Pongo pygmaeus (Bornean orangutan).
   3001..3056    +  polyA_signal   β-globin poly(A) signal: rabbit β-globin polyadenylation signal (Gil and Proudfoot, 1987)
   3144..3191    +  terminator     T7 terminator: transcription terminator for bacteriophage T7 RNA polymerase
   3204..3909    +  misc_recomb    baculovirus recombination region (ORF1629): contains part of ORF1629
   3918..3951    +  protein_bind   loxP: Cre-mediated recombination occurs in the 8-bp core sequence (GCATACAT). Cre recombinase
   4119..4706    -  rep_origin     ori: high-copy-number ColE1/pMB1/pBR322/pUC origin of replication
   4719..5579    -  CDS            AmpR: β-lactamase; bla; confers resistance to ampicillin, carbenicillin, and related antibiotics
   5580..5631    -  promoter       AmpR promoter (fragment): bla
   5645..25      +  CDS            lef2 (fragment) (across the origin): baculovirus late expression factor 2
