[The description below was written by a language model from this plasmid's Addgene catalogue record and pLannotate feature annotations shown in this document.]
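Description:
SPELL-TEV Component 2 is a 5,655 bp mammalian expression plasmid built on the pTriEx backbone. It encodes one half of a chemically inducible split tobacco etch virus (TEV) protease. It is propagated in E. coli from a high-copy ColE1/pUC-type origin and selected with ampicillin through the AmpR β-lactamase gene. As is typical of pTriEx vectors, the expression cassette stacks three promoter systems upstream of the coding region. A CMV enhancer/promoter with a chimeric chicken β-actin/rabbit β-globin intron fragment drives expression in mammalian cells. A T7 promoter with a lac operator allows inducible bacterial expression, and a baculovirus p10 promoter serves insect cells. The cassette ends in a rabbit β-globin polyadenylation signal (the annotated HBB fragment probably reflects globin-derived sequence in this 3′ region) followed by a T7 terminator. It is flanked by the lef2/ORF603 and ORF1629 baculovirus recombination regions, which permit transfer into a baculovirus genome. A single loxP site is also present in the backbone.

The 711 bp insert is listed as a myc tag, FRB and the C-terminal lobe of TEV protease. The feature table shows the FRB domain, annotated as the T2098L variant (FRB*), which can bind rapamycin analogues such as AP21967. It is followed by a TEV protease fragment and a 6xHis tag; the myc tag is listed in the catalogue entry but was not picked up by the annotation. FRB dimerises with FKBP in the presence of rapamycin-type ligands, so this construct is presumably paired with a complementary component carrying the other TEV fragment. Ligand addition would then reassemble active protease, in line with the associated work on computationally designed chemogenetic split proteins. The partner construct is not described in this record.
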