Addgene plasmid #170490: SPELL-TEV Component 2
Purpose: TEV (C-lobe) fused with FRB
Depositing lab: Klaus Hahn. Publication: Computational design of chemogenetic and optogenetic split proteins. Dagliyan O, Krokhotin A, Ozkan-Dagliyan I, Deiters A, Der CJ, Hahn KM, Dokholyan NV. Nat Commun. 2018 Oct 2;9(1):4042. doi: 10.1038/s41467-018-06531-4. PubMed 30279442.
Backbone
  Vector backbone: pTriEx
  Backbone size w/o insert (bp): 5000
  Total vector size (bp): 5655
  Vector type: Mammalian Expression
Growth in bacteria
  Bacterial resistance: Ampicillin, 100 μg/mL
  Growth temperature: 37°C
  Growth strain: DH5alpha
  Copy number: High Copy
Gene/Insert
  Gene/Insert name: myc, FRB, TEV(C-lobe)
  Species: Tobacco Etch Virus (TEV)
  Insert size (bp): 711
Terms and licenses: Academic/Nonprofit Terms; Industry Terms: Not Available to Industry
How to cite: SPELL-TEV Component 2 was a gift from Klaus Hahn (Addgene plasmid # 170490 ; http://n2t.net/addgene:170490 ; RRID:Addgene_170490)
